>Addgene plasmid #198837 | pcDNA 3.1 - circMAN2A1 | addgene full sequence | sequence record 412551 | Addgene NGS Result
GACATTGATTATTGACTAGTTATTAATAGTAATCAATTACGGGGTCATTAGTTCATAGCCCATATATGGA
GTTCCGCGTTACATAACTTACGGTAAATGGCCCGCCTGGCTGACCGCCCAACGACCCCCGCCCATTGACG
TCAATAATGACGTATGTTCCCATAGTAACGCCAATAGGGACTTTCCATTGACGTCAATGGGTGGAGTATT
TACGGTAAACTGCCCACTTGGCAGTACATCAAGTGTATCATATGCCAAGTACGCCCCCTATTGACGTCAA
TGACGGTAAATGGCCCGCCTGGCATTATGCCCAGTACATGACCTTATGGGACTTTCCTACTTGGCAGTAC
ATCTACGTATTAGTCATCGCTATTACCATGGTGATGCGGTTTTGGCAGTACATCAATGGGCGTGGATAGC
GGTTTGACTCACGGGGATTTCCAAGTCTCCACCCCATTGACGTCAATGGGAGTTTGTTTTGGCACCAAAA
TCAACGGGACTTTCCAAAATGTCGTAACAACTCCGCCCCATTGACGCAAATGGGCGGTAGGCGTGTACGG
TGGGAGGTCTATATAAGCAGAGCTCTCTGGCTAACTAGAGAACCCACTGCTTACTGGCTTATCGAAATTA
ATACGACTCACTATAGGGAGACCCAAGCTGGCTAGCGTTTAAACTTAAGCTTGGTACCGAGCTCGGATCC
ACTAGTCCAGTGTGGTGGAATTCAGTGACAGTGGAGATTGTACAGTTTTTTCCTCGATTTGTCAGGATTT
TTTTTTTTTGACGGAGTTTAACTTCTTGTCTCCCAGGTAGGAAGTGCAGTGGCGTAATCTCGGCTCACTA
CAACCTCCACCTCCTGGGTTCAAGCGTTTCTCCTGCCTCAGCTTTCCGAGTAGCTGGGATTACAGGCGCC
TGCCACCATGCCCTGCTGACTTTTGTATTTTTAGTAGAGACGGGGTTTCACCATGTTGGCCAGGCTGGTC
TTGAACTCCTGACCGCAGGCGATTGGCCTGCCTCGGCCTCCCAAAGTGCTGAGATTACAGGCGTGAGCCA
CCACCCCCGGCCTCAGGAGCGTTCTGATAGTGCCTCGATGTGCTGCCTCCTATAAAGTGTTAGCAGCACA
GATCACTTTTTGTAAAGGTACGTACTAATGACTTTTTTTTTATACTTCAGGGCCAGCTCTCAGACTACAA
GGACCACGACGGTGATTACAAGGATCACGACATCGATTACAAGGACGACGACGACAAGATGTTGCAAGAA
AAAATAGACCATTTGGAGCGTTTGCTAGCTGAGAATAATGAGATCATCTCAAATATTAGAGACTCAGTCA
TCAATTTGAGTGAGTCTGTGGAGGATGGTCCGAAAAGTTCACAAAGCAATTTCAGCCAAGGTGCTGGCTC
ACATCTTCTGCCCTCACAATTATCCCTCTCAGTTGACACTGCAGACTGTCTGTTTGCTTCACAAAGTGGA
AGTCACAATTCAGATGTGCAGATGTTGGATGTTTACAGTCTAATTTCTTTTGACAATCCAGATGGTGGAG
TTTGGAAGCAAGGATTTGACATTACTTATGAATCTAATGAATGGGACACTGAACCCCTTCAAGTCTTTGT
GGTGCCTCATTCCCATAACGACCCAGGTAAGAAGCAAGGTTTCATTTACCCATACGATGTTCCAGATTAC
GCTAGGGGAAGGGAAATGATTCAGGACGAGAGTCTTTGTGCTGCTGAGTGCCTGTGATGAAGAAGCATGT
TAGTCCTGGGCAACGTAGCGAGACCCCATCTCTACAAAAAATAGAAAAATTAGCCAGGTATAGTGGCGCA
CACCTGTGATTCCAGCTACGCAGGAGGCTGAGGTGGGAGGATTGCTTGAGCCCAGGAGGTTGAGGCTGCA
GTGAGCTGGAATCATGCCACTACTCCAACCTGGGCAACACAGCAAGGACCCTGTCTCAAAAGCTACTTAC
AGAAAAGAATTAGGCTCGGCACGGTAGCTCACACCTGTAATCCCAGCACTTTGGGAGGCTGAGGCGGGCA
GATCACTTGAGGTCAGGAGTTTGAGACCAGCCTGGCCAACATGGTGAAACCTTGTCTCTACTAAAAATAT
GAAAATTAGCCAGGCATGGTGGCACATTCCTGTAATCCCAGCTACTCGGGAGGCTGAGGCAGGAGAATCA
CTTGAACCCAGGAGGTGGAGGTTGCAGTAAGCCGAGATCGTACCACTGTGCTCTAGCCTTGGTGACAGAG
CGAGACTGTCTTAAAAAAAAAAAAAAAAAAAGAATTAATTAAAAATTTAAAAAAAAATGAAAAAAAGCTG
CATGCTTGTTTTTTGTTTTTAGTTATTCTACATTGTTGTCATTATTACCAAATATTGGGGAAAATACAAC
TTACAGACCAATCTCAGGAGTTAAATGTTACTACGAAGGCAAATGAACTATGCGTAATGAACCTGGTAGG
CATTAGCGGCCGCTCGAGTCTAGAGGGCCCGTTTAAACCCGCTGATCAGCCTCGACTGTGCCTTCTAGTT
GCCAGCCATCTGTTGTTTGCCCCTCCCCCGTGCCTTCCTTGACCCTGGAAGGTGCCACTCCCACTGTCCT
TTCCTAATAAAATGAGGAAATTGCATCGCATTGTCTGAGTAGGTGTCATTCTATTCTGGGGGGTGGGGTG
GGGCAGGACAGCAAGGGGGAGGATTGGGAAGACAATAGCAGGCATGCTGGGGATGCGGTGGGCTCTATGG
CTTCTGAGGCGGAAAGAACCAGCTGGGGCTCTAGGGGGTATCCCC
[124 nt withheld, positions 2776-2899]
C
[91 nt withheld, positions 2901-2991]
A
[49 nt withheld, positions 2993-3041]
CCTTTGACGTTGGAGTCCACGTTCTTT
[37 nt withheld, positions 3069-3105]
ACCCTATCTCGGTCTATTCTTTTGATTTATAAGGGATTTTGCCGATTTCGGCCTATTGGTTAAAAAATGA
GCTGATTTAACAAAAATTTAACGCGAATTAATTCTGTGGAATGTGTGTCAGTTAGGGTGTGGAAAGTCCC
CAGGCTCCCCAGCAGGCAGAAGTATGCAAAGCATGCATCTCAATTAGTCAGCAACCAGGTGTGGAAAGTC
CCCAGGCTCCCCAGCAGGCAGAAGTATGCAAAGCATGCATCTCAATTAGTCAGCAACCATAGTCCCGCCC
CTAACTCCGCCCATCCCGCCCCTAACTCCGCCCAGTTCCGCCCATTCTCCGCCCCATGGCTGACTAATTT
TTTTTATTTATGCAGAGGCCGAGGCCGCCTCTGCCTCTGAGCTATTCCAGAAGTAGTGAGGAGGCTTTTT
TGGAGGCCTAGGCTTTTGCAAAAAGCTCCCGGGAGCTTGTATATCCATTTTCGGATCTGATCAAGAGACA
GGATGAGGATCGTTTCGCATGATTGAACAAGATGGATTGCACGCAGGTTCTCCGGCCGCTTGGGTGGAGA
GGCTATTCGGCTATGACTGGGCACAACAGACAATCGGCTGCTCTGATGCCGCCGTGTTCCGGCTGTCAGC
GCAGGGGCGCCCGGTTCTTTTTGTCAAGACCGACCTGTCCGGTGCCCTGAATGAACTGCAGGACGAGGCA
GCGCGGCTATCGTGGCTGGCCACGACGGGCGTTCCTTGCGCAGCTGTGCTCGACGTTGTCACTGAAGCGG
GAAGGGACTGGCTGCTATTGGGCGAAGTGCCGGGGCAGGATCTCCTGTCATCTCACCTTGCTCCTGCCGA
GAAAGTATCCATCATGGCTGATGCAATGCGGCGGCTGCATACGCTTGATCCGGCTACCTGCCCATTCGAC
CACCAAGCGAAACATCGCATCGAGCGAGCACGTACTCGGATGGAAGCCGGTCTTGTCGATCAGGATGATC
TGGACGAAGAGCATCAGGGGCTCGCGCCAGCCGAACTGTTCGCCAGGCTCAAGGCGCGCATGCCCGACGG
CGAGGATCTCGTCGTGACCCATGGCGATGCCTGCTTGCCGAATATCATGGTGGAAAATGGCCGCTTTTCT
GGATTCATCGACTGTGGCCGGCTGGGTGTGGCGGACCGCTATCAGGACATAGCGTTGGCTACCCGTGATA
TTGCTGAAGAGCTTGGCGGCGAATGGGCTGACCGCTTCCTCGTGCTTTACGGTATCGCCGCTCCCGATTC
GCAGCGCATCGCCTTCTATCGCCTTCTTGACGAGTTCTTCTGAGCGGGACTCTGGGGTTCGAAATGACCG
ACCAAGCGACGCCCAACCTGCCATCACGAGATTTCGATTCCACCGCCGCCTTCTATGAAAGGTTGGGCTT
CGGAATCGTTTTCCGGGACGCCGGCTGGATGATCCTCCAGCGCGGGGATCTCATGCTGGAGTTCTTCGCC
CACCCCAACTTGTTTATTGCAGCTTATAATGGTTACAAATAAAGCAATAGCATCACAAATTTCACAAATA
AAGCATTTTTTTCACTGCATTCTAGTTGTGGTTTGTCCAAACTCATCAATGTATCTTATCATGTCTGTAT
ACCGTCGACCTCTAGCTAGAGCTTGGCGTAATCATGGTCATAGCTGTTTCCTGTGTGAAATTGTTATCCG
CTCACAATTCCACACAACATACGAGCCGGAAGCATAAAGTGTAAAGCCTGGGGTGCCTAATGAGTGAGCT
AACTCACATTAATTGCGTTGCGCTCACTGCCCGCTTTCCAGTCGGGAAACCTGTCGTGCCAGCTGCATTA
ATGAATCGGCCAACGCGCGGGGAGAGGCGGTTTGCGTATTGGGCGCTCTTCCGCTTCCTCGCTCACTGAC
TCGCTGCGCTCGGTCGTTCGGCTGCGGCGAGCGGTATCAGCTCACTCAAAGGCGGTAATACGGTTATCCA
CAGAATCAGGGGATAACGCAGGAAAGAACATGTGAGCAAAAGGCCAGCAAAAGGCCAGGAACCGTAAAAA
GGCCGCGTTGCTGGCGTTTTTCCATAGGCTCCGCCCCCCTGACGAGCATCACAAAAATCGACGCTCAAGT
CAGAGGTGGCGAAACCCGACAGGACTATAAAGATACCAGGCGTTTCCCCCTGGAAGCTCCCTCGTGCGCT
CTCCTGTTCCGACCCTGCCGCTTACCGGATACCTGTCCGCCTTTCTCCCTTCGGGAAGCGTGGCGCTTTC
TCATAGCTCACGCTGTAGGTATCTCAGTTCGGTGTAGGTCGTTCGCTCCAAGCTGGGCTGTGTGCACGAA
CCCCCCGTTCAGCCCGACCGCTGCGCCTTATCCGGTAACTATCGTCTTGAGTCCAACCCGGTAAGACACG
ACTTATCGCCACTGGCAGCAGCCACTGGTAACAGGATTAGCAGAGCGAGGTATGTAGGCGGTGCTACAGA
GTTCTTGAAGTGGTGGCCTAACTACGGCTACACTAGAAGAACAGTATTTGGTATCTGCGCTCTGCTGAAG
CCAGTTACCTTCGGAAAAAGAGTTGGTAGCTCTTGATCCGGCAAACAAACCACCGCTGGTAGCGGTGGTT
TTTTTGTTTGCAAGCAGCAGATTACGCGCAGAAAAAAAGGATCTCAAGAAGATCCTTTGATCTTTTCTAC
GGGGTCTGACGCTCAGTGGAACGAAAACTCACGTTAAGGGATTTTGGTCATGAGATTATCAAAAAGGATC
TTCACCTAGATCCTTTTAAATTAAAAATGAAGTTTTAAATCAATCTAAAGTATATATGAGTAAACTTGGT
CTGACAGTTACCAATGCTTAATCAGTGAGGCACCTATCTCAGCGATCTGTCTATTTCGTTCATCCATAGT
TGCCTGACTCCCCGTCGTGTAGATAACTACGATACGGGAGGGCTTACCATCTGGCCCCAGTGCTGCAATG
ATACCGCGAGACCCACGCTCACCGGCTCCAGATTTATCAGCAATAAACCAGCCAGCCGGAAGGGCCGAGC
GCAGAAGTGGTCCTGCAACTTTATCCGCCTCCATCCAGTCTATTAATTGTTGCCGGGAAGCTAGAGTAAG
TAGTTCGCCAGTTAATAGTTTGCGCAACGTTGTTGCCATTGCTACAGGCATCGTGGTGTCACGCTCGTCG
TTTGGTATGGCTTCATTCAGCTCCGGTTCCCAACGATCAAGGCGAGTTACATGATCCCCCATGTTGTGCA
AAAAAGCGGTTAGCTCCTTCGGTCCTCCGATCGTTGTCAGAAGTAAGTTGGCCGCAGTGTTATCACTCAT
GGTTATGGCAGCACTGCATAATTCTCTTACTGTCATGCCATCCGTAAGATGCTTTTCTGTGACTGGTGAG
TACTCAACCAAGTCATTCTGAGAATAGTGTATGCGGCGACCGAGTTGCTCTTGCCCGGCGTCAATACGGG
ATAATACCGCGCCACATAGCAGAACTTTAAAAGTGCTCATCATTGGAAAACGTTCTTCGGGGCGAAAACT
CTCAAGGATCTTACCGCTGTTGAGATCCAGTTCGATGTAACCCACTCGTGCACCCAACTGATCTTCAGCA
TCTTTTACTTTCACCAGCGTTTCTGGGTGAGCAAAAACAGGAAGGCAAAATGCCGCAAAAAAGGGAATAA
GGGCGACACGGAAATGTTGAATACTCATACTCTTCCTTTTTCAATATTATTGAAGCATTTATCAGGGTTA
TTGTCTCATGAGCGGATACATATTTGAATGTATTTAGAAAAATAAACAAATAGGGGTTCCGCGCACATTT
CCCCGAAAAGTGCCACCTGACGTCGACGGATCGGGAGATCTCCCGATCCCCTATGGTGCACTCTCAGTAC
AATCTGCTCTGATGCCGCATAGTTAAGCCAGTATCTGCTCCCTGCTTGTGTGTTGGAGGTCGCTGAGTAG
TGCGCGAGCAAAATTTAAGCTACAACAAGGCAAGGCTTGACCGACAATTGCATGAAGAATCTGCTTAGGG
TTAGGCGTTTTGCGCTGCTTCGCGATGTACGGGCCAGATATACGCGTT
Features (pLannotate 1.2.2; 26 found; start..end, strand, type, name):
      1..380     +  enhancer       CMV enhancer: human cytomegalovirus immediate early enhancer
    381..584     +  promoter       CMV promoter: human cytomegalovirus (CMV) immediate early promoter
    580..613     +  LTR            5' LTR (truncated) (fragment): truncated 5' long terminal repeat (LTR) from HIV-1
    629..647     +  promoter       T7 promoter: promoter for bacteriophage T7 RNA polymerase
    800..997     +  CDS            C9orf85 (fragment): CI085_HUMAN - Experimental evidence at protein level: Swiss-Prot protein existence level 1. From Homo sapiens (Human).
   1225..1248    +  CDS            FLAG: FLAG® epitope tag, followed by an enterokinase cleavage site
   1249..1638    +  CDS            MAN2A1 (fragment): MA2A1_HUMAN - Also known as MANA2. Experimental evidence at protein level: Swiss-Prot protein existence level 1. Catalyzes the first committed step in the biosynthesis of complex N-glycans. It controls conversion of high mannose to complex N- glycans; the final hydrolytic step in the N-glycan maturation pathway. From Homo sapiens (Human).
   1657..1683    +  CDS            3xHA (fragment): three tandem HA epitope tags
   1813..1896    -  CDS            C14orf178 (fragment): CN178_HUMAN - Experimental evidence at transcript level: Swiss-Prot protein existence level 2. From Homo sapiens (Human).
   1992..2008    -  CDS            GFP11x7 (fragment): seven tandem copies of the 11th β-strand of superfolder GFP each GFP11 associates with GFP(1-10), consisting of the first 10 β-strands, to reconstitute fluorescent GFP (Kamiyama et al., 2016)
   2053..2247    -  CDS            C9orf85 (fragment): CI085_HUMAN - Experimental evidence at protein level: Swiss-Prot protein existence level 1. From Homo sapiens (Human).
   2506..2730    +  polyA_signal   bGH poly(A) signal: bovine growth hormone polyadenylation signal
   2734..2755    +  promoter       SV40 promoter (fragment): SV40 enhancer and early promoter
   2776..3204    +  rep_origin     f1 ori (sequence partly withheld): f1 bacteriophage origin of replication; arrow indicates direction of (+) strand synthesis
   3218..3547    +  promoter       SV40 promoter: SV40 enhancer and early promoter
   3614..4405    +  CDS            neo: KKA2_KLEPN - Also known as kan, nptII. Experimental evidence at protein level: Swiss-Prot protein existence level 1. Resistance to kanamycin, neomycin, paromomycin, ribostamycin, butirosin and gentamicin B. From Klebsiella pneumoniae.
   4429..4587    +  CDS            ble (fragment): BLE_KLEPN - Experimental evidence at protein level: Swiss-Prot protein existence level 1. Binding protein with a strong affinity to the bleomycin family of antibiotics. Binds to CL990; an antimitotic-antibiotic compound. From Klebsiella pneumoniae.
   4582..4703    +  polyA_signal   SV40 poly(A) signal: SV40 polyadenylation signal
   4776..4792    -  protein_bind   lac operator: The lac repressor binds to the lac operator to inhibit transcription in E. coli. This inhibition can be relieved by adding lactose or isopropyl-β-D-thiogalactopyranoside (IPTG). lac repressor encoded by lacI
   4800..4830    -  promoter       lac promoter: promoter for the E. coli lac operon
   4845..4866    -  protein_bind   CAP binding site: CAP binding activates transcription in the presence of cAMP. E. coli catabolite activator protein
   4879..4971    -  CDS            lacI (fragment): lac repressor; lacI; The lac repressor binds to the lac operator to inhibit transcription in E. coli. This inhibition can be relieved by adding lactose or isopropyl-β-D-thiogalactopyranoside (IPTG).
   5154..5742    -  rep_origin     ori: high-copy-number ColE1/pMB1/pBR322/pUC origin of replication
   5913..6773    -  CDS            AmpR: β-lactamase; bla; confers resistance to ampicillin, carbenicillin, and related antibiotics
   6774..6878    -  promoter       AmpR promoter: bla
   6937..6989    -  misc_feature   bom (fragment): basis of mobility region from pBR322
