[The description below was written by a language model from this plasmid's Addgene catalogue record and pLannotate feature annotations shown in this document.]
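Description:
pcDNA 3.1 - circMAN2A1 is a mammalian expression plasmid built on the pcDNA3.1 backbone for producing a circular RNA derived from human MAN2A1 (mannosidase alpha class 2A member 1). It is maintained in E. coli through a high-copy ColE1/pUC-type origin with ampicillin selection from the β-lactamase gene, and it also carries an f1 origin. An SV40 promoter-driven neomycin phosphotransferase cassette with an SV40 poly(A) signal allows G418 selection of transfected mammalian cells.

The payload sits between the CMV enhancer/promoter (followed by a T7 promoter) and the bGH polyadenylation signal. According to the catalogue entry, it is the 400 nt isoform of the circular RNA formed from MAN2A1 exons two and three, with a 3X FLAG tag inserted in exon two, assembled by Gibson cloning. The feature table annotates a FLAG epitope directly upstream of a MAN2A1 coding fragment, consistent with this design. An epitope tag within the circle suggests it is meant to detect any protein translated from the circular RNA, although the record does not say so. Flanking the MAN2A1 segment are two matches to the same sequence (labelled as C9orf85 fragments) in opposite orientations. Inverted repeats of this kind typically promote back-splicing and circularisation, though the record does not state this role. Other short hits in this region (3xHA, GFP11, C14orf178 and HIV LTR fragments) are probably incidental annotation matches.

The sequenced record is 7,143 nt, whereas the catalogue lists a total size of 6,004 bp, so the cloned region evidently includes more flanking material than the stated 400 nt insert. The associated publication concerns the editing of circular RNAs and retained introns in Alzheimer's disease.
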