Addgene plasmid #198837: pcDNA 3.1 - circMAN2A1
Purpose: This contains the 400nt isoform of exons two and three from MAN2A1 circular RNA, 3X Flag tag inserted in exon two
Depositing lab: Stefan Stamm. Depositing organization: University of Kentucky. Publication: Alzheimer's disease pathogenetic progression is associated with changes in regulated retained introns and editing of circular RNAs. Arizaca Maquera KA, Welden JR, Margvelani G, Miranda Sardon SC, Hart S, Robil N, Hernandez AG, de la Grange P, Nelson PT, Stamm S. Front Mol Neurosci. 2023 May 5;16:1141079. doi: 10.3389/fnmol.2023.1141079. eCollection 2023. PubMed 37266374.
Backbone
  Vector backbone: pcDNA3.1
  Backbone size w/o insert (bp): 5428
  Total vector size (bp): 6004
  Vector type: Mammalian Expression
Growth in bacteria
  Bacterial resistance: Ampicillin, 100 μg/mL
  Growth temperature: 37°C
  Growth strain: NEB Stable
  Copy number: High Copy
Gene/Insert
  Gene/Insert name: circular mannosidase alpha class 2A member 1 (alt name: circMAN2A1)
  Species: H. sapiens (human)
  Insert size (bp): 400
  Mutation: circular RNA composed by 2 exons
  GenBank ID: NM_002372.4
  Promoter: CMV
  Entrez Gene: MAN2A1 (a.k.a. AMan II, GOLIM7, MANA2, MANII)
  Cloning method: Gibson Cloning
  Sequencing primers: 5′ aagggaaatgattcaggac; 3′ aaaagtcattagtacgtacctttac
Terms and licenses: Academic/Nonprofit Terms; Industry Terms: Not Available to Industry
How to cite: pcDNA 3.1 - circMAN2A1 was a gift from Stefan Stamm (Addgene plasmid # 198837 ; http://n2t.net/addgene:198837 ; RRID:Addgene_198837)
